Addgene plasmid #209214: pCAG/ATP9B-HA
Purpose: Mammalian expression of ATP9B
Depositing lab: Hye-Won Shin. Publication: ATP9B, a P4-ATPase (a putative aminophospholipid translocase), localizes to the trans-Golgi network in a CDC50 protein-independent manner. Takatsu H, Baba K, Shima T, Umino H, Kato U, Umeda M, Nakayama K, Shin HW. J Biol Chem. 2011 Nov 4;286(44):38159-38167. doi: 10.1074/jbc.M111.281006. Epub 2011 Sep 13. PubMed 21914794.
Backbone
  Vector backbone: pCAG
  Vector type: Mammalian Expression
Growth in bacteria
  Bacterial resistance: Ampicillin, 100 μg/mL
  Growth temperature: 37°C
  Growth strain: DH5alpha
  Copy number: High Copy
Gene/Insert
  Gene/Insert name: ATP9B
  Species: H. sapiens (human)
  Entrez Gene: ATP9B (a.k.a. ATPASEP, ATPIIB, HUSSY-20, NEO1L, hMMR1)
  Tag / fusion protein: HA (C terminal on insert)
  Cloning method: Gateway Cloning
Terms and licenses: Academic/Nonprofit Terms; Industry Terms: Not Available to Industry
How to cite: pCAG/ATP9B-HA was a gift from Hye-Won Shin (Addgene plasmid # 209214 ; http://n2t.net/addgene:209214 ; RRID:Addgene_209214)
