[The description below was written by a language model from this plasmid's Addgene catalogue record and pLannotate feature annotations shown in this document.]
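Description:
pCAG/ATP9B-HA is a 9.6 kb mammalian expression plasmid built on the pCAG backbone for producing human ATP9B, a P4-type ATPase (putative aminophospholipid translocase), with a C-terminal HA epitope tag. In bacteria it is maintained at high copy through a ColE1/pUC-type origin and selected with ampicillin via the β-lactamase gene and its native promoter.

The expression unit is the composite CAG promoter: the human cytomegalovirus immediate-early enhancer, the chicken β-actin promoter and a chimeric chicken β-actin/rabbit β-globin intron. Together these give strong, broadly active transcription in mammalian cells. The ATP9B open reading frame was introduced by Gateway recombination and is therefore flanked by attB1 and attB2 sites. Short β-globin exon remnants from the backbone lie on either side, and the rabbit β-globin polyadenylation signal terminates the transcript. The automated annotation matched the coding sequence to the mouse Atp9b protein entry, but the catalogue record lists the insert as human, so this probably reflects homology-based matching. The HA tag is not annotated separately in the feature table; the catalogue places it at the C terminus of the insert.

Upstream of the CAG cassette, a neomycin phosphotransferase gene sits between an HSV thymidine kinase promoter fragment and the TK poly(A) signal, which should permit G418 selection of stably transfected cells. An SV40 origin is also present and can support episomal replication in cells expressing large T antigen. The plasmid is suited to detecting and localising HA-tagged ATP9B in transfected cells; the associated study examined its trans-Golgi network localisation and independence from CDC50 proteins.
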