Features (pLannotate 1.2.2; 23 found; start..end, strand, type, name):
    263..395     +  promoter       HSV TK promoter (fragment): herpes simplex virus thymidine kinase promoter
    400..1203    +  CDS            NeoR/KanR: aminoglycoside phosphotransferase from Tn5; aph(3')-II (or nptII); confers resistance to neomycin, kanamycin, and G418 (Geneticin®)
   1210..1258    +  polyA_signal   HSV TK poly(A) signal: herpes simplex virus thymidine kinase polyadenylation signal (Cole and Stacy, 1985)
   1268..1647    +  enhancer       CMV enhancer: human cytomegalovirus immediate early enhancer
   1649..1926    +  promoter       chicken β-actin promoter: No description available
   1927..2943    +  intron         chimeric intron: chimera between introns from chicken β-actin and rabbit β-globin
   2947..3045    +  CDS            HBB (fragment): HBB_COLGU - Experimental evidence at transcript level: Swiss-Prot protein existence level 2. Involved in oxygen transport from the lung to the various peripheral tissues. From Colobus guereza (Mantled guereza) (Eastern black-and-white colobus monkey).
   3039..3063    +  protein_bind   attB1: mutant version of attB; recombination site for the Gateway® BP reaction BP Clonase™
   3099..6506    +  CDS            Atp9b: ATP9B_MOUSE - Experimental evidence at protein level: Swiss-Prot protein existence level 1. From Mus musculus (Mouse).
   6520..6544    -  protein_bind   attB2: mutant version of attB; recombination site for the Gateway® BP reaction BP Clonase™
   6618..6692    +  CDS            HBB (fragment): HBB_PONPY - Experimental evidence at transcript level: Swiss-Prot protein existence level 2. Involved in oxygen transport from the lung to the various peripheral tissues. From Pongo pygmaeus (Bornean orangutan).
   6767..6822    +  polyA_signal   β-globin poly(A) signal: rabbit β-globin polyadenylation signal (Gil and Proudfoot, 1987)
   7207..7223    -  protein_bind   lac operator: The lac repressor binds to the lac operator to inhibit transcription in E. coli. This inhibition can be relieved by adding lactose or isopropyl-β-D-thiogalactopyranoside (IPTG). lac repressor encoded by lacI
   7231..7261    -  promoter       lac promoter: promoter for the E. coli lac operon
   7276..7297    -  protein_bind   CAP binding site: CAP binding activates transcription in the presence of cAMP. E. coli catabolite activator protein
   7310..7349    -  CDS            lacI (fragment): lac repressor; lacI; The lac repressor binds to the lac operator to inhibit transcription in E. coli. This inhibition can be relieved by adding lactose or isopropyl-β-D-thiogalactopyranoside (IPTG).
   7356..7378    +  promoter       SV40 promoter (fragment): SV40 enhancer and early promoter
   7402..7537    +  rep_origin     SV40 ori: SV40 origin of replication
   7557..7691    +  polyA_signal   SV40 poly(A) signal: SV40 polyadenylation signal
   7693..7747    -  CDS            lacI (fragment): lac repressor; lacI; The lac repressor binds to the lac operator to inhibit transcription in E. coli. This inhibition can be relieved by adding lactose or isopropyl-β-D-thiogalactopyranoside (IPTG).
   7930..8518    -  rep_origin     ori: high-copy-number ColE1/pMB1/pBR322/pUC origin of replication
   8689..9549    -  CDS            AmpR: β-lactamase; bla; confers resistance to ampicillin, carbenicillin, and related antibiotics
   9550..88      -  promoter       AmpR promoter (across the origin): bla
>Addgene plasmid #209214 | pCAG/ATP9B-HA | addgene full sequence | sequence record 412654 | Addgene NGS Result
ATTATTGAAGCATTTATCAGGGTTATTGTCTCATGAGCGGATACATATTTGAATGTATTTAGAAAAATAA
ACAAATAGGGGTTCCGCGCACATTTCCCCGAAAAGTGCCACCTGGGTCGAGCAGTGTGGTTTTCAAGAGG
AAGCAAAAAGCCTCTCCACCCAGGCCTGGAATGTTTCCACCCAATGTCGAGCAGTGTGGTTTTGCAAGAG
GAAGCAAAAAGCCTCTCCACCCAGGCCTGGAATGTTTCCACCCAATGTCGAGCAAACCCCGCCCAGCGTC
TTGTCATTGGCGAATTAATTCGAACACGCAGATGCAGTCGGGGCGGCGCGGTCCCAGGTCCACTTCGCAT
ATTAAGGTGACGCGTGTGGCCTCGAACACCGAGCGACCCTGCAGCCAATATGGGATCGGCCATTGAACAA
GATGGATTGCACGCAGGTTCTCCGGCCGCTTGGGTGGAGAGGCTATTCGGCTATGACTGGGCACAACAGA
CAATCGGCTGCTCTGATGCCGCCGTGTTCCGGCTGTCAGCGCAGGGGCGCCCGGTTCTTTTTGTCAAGAC
CGACCTGTCCGGTGCCCTGAATGAACTGCAGGACGAGGCAGCGCGGCTATCGTGGCTGGCCACGACGGGC
GTTCCTTGCGCAGCTGTGCTCGACGTTGTCACTGAAGCGGGAAGGGACTGGCTGCTATTGGGCGAAGTGC
CGGGGCAGGATCTCCTGTCATCTCACCTTGCTCCTGCCGAGAAAGTATCCATCATGGCTGATGCAATGCG
GCGGCTGCATACGCTTGATCCGGCTACCTGCCCATTCGACCACCAAGCGAAACATCGCATCGAGCGAGCA
CGTACTCGGATGGAAGCCGGTCTTGTCGATCAGGATGATCTGGACGAAGAGCATCAGGGGCTCGCGCCAG
CCGAACTGTTCGCCAGGCTCAAGGCGCGCATGCCCGACGGCGATGATCTCGTCGTGACCCATGGCGATGC
CTGCTTGCCGAATATCATGGTGGAAAATGGCCGCTTTTCTGGATTCATCGACTGTGGCCGGCTGGGTGTG
GCGGACCGCTATCAGGACATAGCGTTGGCTACCCGTGATATTGCTGAAGAGCTTGGCGGCGAATGGGCTG
ACCGCTTCCTCGTGCTTTACGGTATCGCCGCTCCCGATTCGCAGCGCATCGCCTTCTATCGCCTTCTTGA
CGAGTTCTTCTGAGGGGATCGGCAATAAAAAGACAGAATAAAACGCACGGGTGTTGGGTCGTTTGTTCGG
ATCCGTCGACATTGATTATTGACTAGTTATTAATAGTAATCAATTACGGGGTCATTAGTTCATAGCCCAT
ATATGGAGTTCCGCGTTACATAACTTACGGTAAATGGCCCGCCTGGCTGACCGCCCAACGACCCCCGCCC
ATTGACGTCAATAATGACGTATGTTCCCATAGTAACGCCAATAGGGACTTTCCATTGACGTCAATGGGTG
GAGTATTTACGGTAAACTGCCCACTTGGCAGTACATCAAGTGTATCATATGCCAAGTACGCCCCCTATTG
ACGTCAATGACGGTAAATGGCCCGCCTGGCATTATGCCCAGTACATGACCTTATGGGACTTTCCTACTTG
GCAGTACATCTACGTATTAGTCATCGCTATTACCATGGTCGAGGTGAGCCCCACGTTCTGCTTCACTCTC
CCCATCTCCCCCCCCTCCCCACCCCCAATTTTGTATTTATTTATTTTTTAATTATTTTGTGCAGCGATGG
GGGCGGGGGGGGGGGGGGGGGGGGCCCCGGGGGGGGGGGGGGGGGGGGGGGGGCGGGGCGGGGCGAGGCG
GAGAGGTGCGGCGGCAGCCAATCAGAGCGGCGCGCTCCGAAAGTTTCCTTTTATGGCGAGGCGGCGGCGG
CGGCGGCCCTATAAAAAGCGAAGCGCGCGGCGGGCGGGAGTCGCTGCGCGCTGCCTTCGCCCCGTGCCCC
GCTCCGCCGCCGCCTCGCGCCGCCCGCCCCGGCTCTGACTGACCGCGTTACTCCCACAGGTGAGCGGGCG
GGACGGCCCTTCTCCTCCGGGCTGTAATTAGCGCTTGGTTTAATGACGGCTTGTTTCTTTTCTGTGGCTG
CGTGAAAGCCTTGAGGGGCTCCGGGAGGGCCCTTTGTGCGGGGGGAGCGGCTCGGGGGGTGCGTGCGTGT
GTGTGTGCGTGGGGAGCGCCGCGTGCGGCTCCGCGCTGCCCGGCGGCTGTGAGCGCTGCGGGCGCGGCGC
GGGGCTTTGTGCGCTCCGCAGTGTGCGCGAGGGGAGCGCGGCCGGGGGCGGTGCCCCGCGGTGCGGGGGG
GGCTGCGAGGGGAACAAAGGCTGCGTGCGGGGTGTGTGCGTGGGGGGGTGAGCAGGGGGTGTGGGCGCGT
CGGTCGGGCTGCAACCCCCCCTGCACCCCCCTCCCCGAGTTGCTGAGCACGGCCCGGCTTCGGGTGCGGG
GCTCCGTACGGGGCGTGGCGCGGGGCTCGCCGTGCCGGGCGGGGGGTGGCGGCAGGTGGGGGTGCCGGGC
GGGGCGGGGCCGCCTCGGGCCGGGGAGGGCTCGGGGGAGGGGCGCGGCGGCCCCCGGAGCGCCGGCGGCT
GTCGAGGCGCGGCGAGCCGCAGCCATTGCCTTTTATGGTAATCGTGCGAGAGGGCGCAGGGACTTCCTTT
GTCCCAAATCTGTGCGGAGCCGAAATCTGGGAGGCGCCGCCGCACCCCCTCTAGCGGGCGCGGGGCGAAG
CGGTGCGGCGCCGGCAGGAAGGAAATGGGCGGGGAGGGCCTTCGTGCGTCGCCGCGCCGCCGTCCCCTTC
TCCCTCTCCAGCCTCGGGGCTGTCCGCGGGGGGACGGCTGCCTTCGGGGGGGACGGGGCAGGGCGGGGTT
CGGCTTCTGGCGTGTGACCGGCGGCTCTAGAGCCTCTGCTAACCATGTTCATGCCTTCTTCTTTTTCCTA
CAGCTCCTGGGCAACGTGCTGGTTATTGTGCTGTCTCATCATTTTGGCAAAGAATTTGCTAGCGAGCTCG
CGGCCGCAGATCTCTAGTTAAGCTATCAACAAGTTTGTACAAAAAAGCAGGCTCTTTAAAGGAACCAATT
CAGTCGACTGGATCCACCATGGCGGACCAGATCCCGCTTTACCCGGTGCGTAGCGCAGCGGCGGCCGCAG
CCAACCGCAAACGCGCGGCCTACTACAGCGCCGCGGGGCCCAGGCCGGGAGCCGACCGGCACAGCAGGTA
CCAGCTGGAGGATGAGTCTGCGCATTTGGATGAAATGCCACTAATGATGTCTGAAGAAGGCTTTGAGAAT
GAGGAAAGTGATTACCACACCTTACCACGAGCCAGGATAATGCAAAGGAAAAGAGGACTGGAGTGGTTTG
TCTGTGATGGCTGGAAGTTCCTCTGTACCAGTTGCTGTGGTTGGCTGATAAATATTTGTCGAAGAAAGAA
AGAGCTGAAAGCTCGCACAGTATGGCTTGGATGTCCTGAAAAGTGTGAAGAAAAACATCCCAGGAATTCT
ATAAAAAATCAAAAATACAATGTGTTTACCTTTATACCTGGGGTTTTGTATGAACAATTCAAGTTTTTCT
TGAATCTCTATTTTCTAGTAATATCCTGCTCACAGTTTGTACCAGCATTGAAAATAGGCTATCTCTACAC
CTACTGGGCTCCTCTGGGATTTGTCTTGGCTGTTACTATGACACGGGAAGCAATTGATGAATTTCGGCGT
TTTCAGCGTGACAAGGAAGTGAATTCACAACTATATAGCAAGCTTACAGTAAGAGGTAAAGTGCAAGTTA
AGAGTTCAGACATACAAGTTGGAGACCTCATCATAGTGGAAAAGAATCAAAGAATTCCATCGGACATGGT
GTTTCTTAGGACTTCAGAAAAAGCAGGTTCGTGTTTTATTCGAACTGATCAACTAGATGGTGAAACTGAC
TGGAAGCTGAAGGTGGCAGTGAGCTGCACGCAACAGCTGCCGGCTCTGGGGGACCTTTTTTCTATCAGTG
CTTATGTTTATGCTCAGAAACCACAAATGGACATTCACAGTTTCGAAGGCACATTTACCAGGGAAGACAG
TGACCCGCCCATTCATGAAAGTCTCAGCATAGAAAATACATTGTGGGCAAGCACCATTGTTGCATCAGGT
ACTGTAATAGGTGTTGTCATTTATACCGGAAAAGAGACTCGAAGTGTAATGAACACATCCAATCCAAAAA
ATAAGGTTGGTTTGTTGGACCTTGAACTCAATCGGCTGACGAAAGCGCTATTTTTGGCTTTAGTTGCTCT
TTCCATTGTTATGGTAACCTTACAAGGATTTGTGGGTCCATGGTACCGCAATCTTTTTCGGTTCCTTCTC
CTCTTTTCTTACATCATTCCCATAAGTTTGCGTGTGAACTTGGACATGGGCAAAGCGGTGTATGGATGGA
TGATGATGAAAGATGAGAACATCCCTGGCACGGTCGTTCGGACCAGCACTATCCCAGAGGAACTTGGGCG
CCTGGTGTATTTATTGACAGACAAAACAGGAACCCTCACCCAGAATGAAATGATATTTAAGCGGCTGCAC
CTGGGCACCGTGTCCTATGGCGCCGACACGATGGATGAGATCCAGAGCCATGTCAGGGACTCCTACTCAC
AGATGCAGTCTCAAGCTGGTGGAAACAATACTGGTTCAACTCCACTAAGAAAAGCCCAATCTTCAGCTCC
CAAAGTTAGGAAAAGTGTCAGTAGTCGAATCCATGAAGCCGTGAAAGCCATCGTGCTGTGTCACAACGTG
ACCCCCGTGTATGAGTCTCGGGCCGGCGTTACTGAGGAGACTGAGTTCGCAGAGGCTGACCAAGACTTCA
GTGATGAGAATCGCACCTACCAGGCTTCCAGCCCGGATGAGGTCGCTCTGGTGCAGTGGACAGAGAGTGT
GGGCCTCACGCTGGTCAGCAGGGACCTCACCTCCATGCAGCTGAAGACCCCCAGTGGCCAGGTCCTCAGC
TTCTGCATTCTGCAGCTGTTTCCCTTCACCTCCGAGAGCAAGCGGATGGGCGTCATCGTCAGGGATGAAT
CCACGGCAGAAATCACATTCTACATGAAGGGCGCTGACGTGGCCATGTCTCCTATCGTGCAGTATAATGA
CTGGCTGGAAGAGGAGTGCGGAAACATGGCTCGCGAAGGACTGCGGACCCTCGTGGTTGCAAAGAAGGCG
TTGACAGAGGAGCAGTACCAGGACTTTGAGAGCCGATACACTCAAGCCAAGCTGAGCATGCACGACAGGT
CCCTCAAGGTGGCCGCGGTAGTCGAGAGCCTGGAGAGGGAGATGGAACTGCTGTGCCTCACCGGCGTGGA
GGACCAGCTGCAGGCAGACGTGCGGCCCACGCTGGAGATGCTGCGCAACGCCGGGATCAAGATATGGATG
CTAACAGGCGATAAACTCGAGACAGCTACCTGCATTGCCAAAAGTTCACATCTCGTGTCTAGAACACAAG
ATATTCATATTTTCAGACAGGTAACCAGTCGGGGAGAGGCACATTTGGAGCTGAATGCATTTCGAAGGAA
GCATGATTGTGCACTAGTCATATCTGGGGACTCTCTGGAGGTTTGTCTAAAGTACTACGAGCATGAATTT
GTGGAGCTGGCCTGCCAGTGCCCTGCCGTGGTTTGCTGCCGCTGCTCACCCACCCAGAAGGCCCGCATTG
TGACACTGCTGCAGCAGCACACAGGGAGACGCACCTGCGCCATCGGTGATGGAGGAAATGATGTCAGCAT
GATTCAGGCAGCAGACTGTGGGATTGGGATTGAGGGAAAGGAGGGTAAGCAGGCCTCGCTGGCGGCCGAC
TTCTCCATCACGCAGTTCCGGCACATAGGCAGGCTGCTCATGGTGCACGGGCGGAACAGCTACAAGAGGT
CGGCGGCACTCGGCCAGTTCGTCATGCACAGGGGCCTTATCATCTCCACCATGCAGGCTGTGTTTTCCTC
AGTCTTCTACTTCGCATCCGTCCCTTTGTATCAGGGCTTCCTCATGGTGGGGTATGCCACCATATACACC
ATGTTCCCAGTGTTCTCCTTAGTGCTGGACCAGGACGTGAAGCCAGAGATGGCGATGCTCTACCCGGAGC
TGTACAAGGACCTCACCAAGGGAAGATCCTTGTCCTTCAAAACCTTCCTCATCTGGGTTTTAATAAGTAT
TTACCAAGGCGGCATCCTCATGTATGGGGCCCTGGTGCTCTTCGAGTCTGAGTTCGTCCACGTGGTGGCC
ATCTCCTTCACCGCACTGATCCTGACCGAGCTGCTGATGGTGGCGCTGACCGTCCGCACGTGGCACTGGC
TGATGGTGGTGGCCGAGTTCCTCAGCTTAGGCTGCTACGTGTCCTCACTCGCTTTTCTCAATGAATATTT
TGATGTTGCCTTTATCACCACCGTGACCTTCCTGTGGAAAGTGTCGGCGATCACCGTGGTCAGCTGCCTC
CCGCTGTATGTCCTCAAGTACCTGAGGCGCAAGCTCTCTCCTCCCAGCTACTGCAAGCTGGCCTCGTCGA
GATATCTAGACCCAGCTTTCTTGTACAAAGTGGTTGATCTAGAGGGCCCGCGGTTCGAACTCGAGGTACC
GAATTCGTACCCATACGACGTCCCAGACTACGCTTAATTCACTCCTCAGGTGCAGGCTGCCTATCAGAAG
GTGGTGGCTGGTGTGGCCAATGCCCTGGCTCACAAATACCACTGAGATCGATCTTTTTCCCTCTGCCAAA
AATTATGGGGACATCATGAAGCCCCTTGAGCATCTGACTTCTGGCTAATAAAGGAAATTTATTTTCATTG
CAATAGTGTGTTGGAATTTTTTGTGTCTCTCACTCGGAAGGACATATGGGAGGGCAAATCATTTAAAACA
TCAGAATGAGTATTTGGTTTAGAGTTTGGCAACATATGCCCATATGCTGGCTGCCATGAACAAAGGTTGG
CTATAAAGAGGTCATCAGTATATGAAACAGCCCCCTGCTGTCCATTCCTTATTCCATAGAAAAGCCTTGA
CTTGAGGTTAGATTTTTTTTATATTTTGTTTTGTGTTATTTTTTTCTTTAACATCCCTAAAATTTTCCTT
ACATGTTTTACTAGCCAGATTTTTCCTCCTCTCCTGACTACTCCCAGTCATAGCTGTCCCTCTTCTCTTA
TGGAGATCCCTCGACCTGCAGCCCAAGCTTGGCGTAATCATGGTCATAGCTGTTTCCTGTGTGAAATTGT
TATCCGCTCACAATTCCACACAACATACGAGCCGGAAGCATAAAGTGTAAAGCCTGGGGTGCCTAATGAG
TGAGCTAACTCACATTAATTGCGTTGCGCTCACTGCCCGCTTTCCAGTCGGGAAACCTGTCGTGCCAGCG
GATCCGCATCTCAATTAGTCAGCAACCATAGTCCCGCCCCTAACTCCGCCCATCCCGCCCCTAACTCCGC
CCAGTTCCGCCCATTCTCCGCCCCATGGCTGACTAATTTTTTTTATTTATGCAGAGGCCGAGGCCGCCTC
GGCCTCTGAGCTATTCCAGAAGTAGTGAGGAGGCTTTTTTGGAGGCCTAGGCTTTTGCAAAAAGCTAACT
TGTTTATTGCAGCTTATAATGGTTACAAATAAAGCAATAGCATCACAAATTTCACAAATAAAGCATTTTT
TTCACTGCATTCTAGTTGTGGTTTGTCCAAACTCATCAATGTATCTTATCATGTCTGGATCCGCTGCATT
AATGAATCGGCCAACGCGCGGGGAGAGGCGGTTTGCGTATTGGGCGCTCTTCCGCTTCCTCGCTCACTGA
CTCGCTGCGCTCGGTCGTTCGGCTGCGGCGAGCGGTATCAGCTCACTCAAAGGCGGTAATACGGTTATCC
ACAGAATCAGGGGATAACGCAGGAAAGAACATGTGAGCAAAAGGCCAGCAAAAGGCCAGGAACCGTAAAA
AGGCCGCGTTGCTGGCGTTTTTCCATAGGCTCCGCCCCCCTGACGAGCATCACAAAAATCGACGCTCAAG
TCAGAGGTGGCGAAACCCGACAGGACTATAAAGATACCAGGCGTTTCCCCCTGGAAGCTCCCTCGTGCGC
TCTCCTGTTCCGACCCTGCCGCTTACCGGATACCTGTCCGCCTTTCTCCCTTCGGGAAGCGTGGCGCTTT
CTCATAGCTCACGCTGTAGGTATCTCAGTTCGGTGTAGGTCGTTCGCTCCAAGCTGGGCTGTGTGCACGA
ACCCCCCGTTCAGCCCGACCGCTGCGCCTTATCCGGTAACTATCGTCTTGAGTCCAACCCGGTAAGACAC
GACTTATCGCCACTGGCAGCAGCCACTGGTAACAGGATTAGCAGAGCGAGGTATGTAGGCGGTGCTACAG
AGTTCTTGAAGTGGTGGCCTAACTACGGCTACACTAGAAGAACAGTATTTGGTATCTGCGCTCTGCTGAA
GCCAGTTACCTTCGGAAAAAGAGTTGGTAGCTCTTGATCCGGCAAACAAACCACCGCTGGTAGCGGTGGT
TTTTTTGTTTGCAAGCAGCAGATTACGCGCAGAAAAAAAGGATCTCAAGAAGATCCTTTGATCTTTTCTA
CGGGGTCTGACGCTCAGTGGAACGAAAACTCACGTTAAGGGATTTTGGTCATGAGATTATCAAAAAGGAT
CTTCACCTAGATCCTTTTAAATTAAAAATGAAGTTTTAAATCAATCTAAAGTATATATGAGTAAACTTGG
TCTGACAGTTACCAATGCTTAATCAGTGAGGCACCTATCTCAGCGATCTGTCTATTTCGTTCATCCATAG
TTGCCTGACTCCCCGTCGTGTAGATAACTACGATACGGGAGGGCTTACCATCTGGCCCCAGTGCTGCAAT
GATACCGCGAGACCCACGCTCACCGGCTCCAGATTTATCAGCAATAAACCAGCCAGCCGGAAGGGCCGAG
CGCAGAAGTGGTCCTGCAACTTTATCCGCCTCCATCCAGTCTATTAATTGTTGCCGGGAAGCTAGAGTAA
GTAGTTCGCCAGTTAATAGTTTGCGCAACGTTGTTGCCATTGCTACAGGCATCGTGGTGTCACGCTCGTC
GTTTGGTATGGCTTCATTCAGCTCCGGTTCCCAACGATCAAGGCGAGTTACATGATCCCCCATGTTGTGC
AAAAAAGCGGTTAGCTCCTTCGGTCCTCCGATCGTTGTCAGAAGTAAGTTGGCCGCAGTGTTATCACTCA
TGGTTATGGCAGCACTGCATAATTCTCTTACTGTCATGCCATCCGTAAGATGCTTTTCTGTGACTGGTGA
GTACTCAACCAAGTCATTCTGAGAATAGTGTATGCGGCGACCGAGTTGCTCTTGCCCGGCGTCAATACGG
GATAATACCGCGCCACATAGCAGAACTTTAAAAGTGCTCATCATTGGAAAACGTTCTTCGGGGCGAAAAC
TCTCAAGGATCTTACCGCTGTTGAGATCCAGTTCGATGTAACCCACTCGTGCACCCAACTGATCTTCAGC
ATCTTTTACTTTCACCAGCGTTTCTGGGTGAGCAAAAACAGGAAGGCAAAATGCCGCAAAAAAGGGAATA
AGGGCGACACGGAAATGTTGAATACTCATACTCTTCCTTTTTCAAT
